>Addgene plasmid #179558 | CBP core-dCas9-p300 core | addgene full sequence | sequence record 354773 | Addgene NGS Result
CATTTTCTCCTCCTTGTATAAATCCTGGTTGCTGTCTCTTTATGAGGAGTTGTGGCCCGTTGTCAGGCAA
CGTGGCGTGGTGTGCACTGTGTTTGCTGACGCAACCCCCACTGGTTGGGGCATTGCCACCACCTGTCAGC
TCCTTTCCGGGACTTTCGCTTTCCCCCTCCCTATTGCCACGGCGGAACTCATCGCCGCCTGCCTTGCCCG
CTGCTGGACAGGGGCTCGGCTGTTGGGCACTGACAATTCCGTGGTGTTGTCGGGGAAATCATCGTCCTTT
CCTTGGCTGCTCGCCTGTGTTGCCACCTGGATTCTGCGCGGGACGTCCTTCTGCTACGTCCCTTCGGCCC
TCAATCCAGCGGACCTTCCTTCCCGCGGCCTGCTGCCGGCTCTGCGGCCTCTTCCGCGTCTTCGCCTTCG
CCCTCAGACGAGTCGGATCTCCCTTTGGGCCGCCTCCCCGCGTCGACTTTAAGACCAATGACTTACAAGG
CAGCTGTAGATCTTAGCCACTTTTTAAAAGAAAAGGGGGGACTGGAAGGGCTAATTCACTCCCAACGAAG
ACAAGATCTGCTTTTTGCTTGTACTGGGTCTCTCTGGTTAGACCAGATCTGAGCCTGGGAGCTCTCTGGC
TAACTAGGGAACCCACTGCTTAAGCCTCAATAAAGCTTGCCTTGAGTGCTTCAAGTAGTGTGTGCCCGTC
TGTTGTGTGACTCTGGTAACTAGAGATCCCTCAGACCCTTTTAGTCAGTGTGGAAAATCTCTAGCAGGGC
CCGTTTAAACCCGCTGATCAGCCTCGACTGTGCCTTCTAGTTGCCAGCCATCTGTTGTTTGCCCCTCCCC
CGTGCCTTCCTTGACCCTGGAAGGTGCCACTCCCACTGTCCTTTCCTAATAAAATGAGGAAATTGCATCG
CATTGTCTGAGTAGGTGTCATTCTATTCTGGGGGGTGGGGTGGGGCAGGACAGCAAGGGGGAGGATTGGG
AAGACAATAGCAGGCATGCTGGGGATGCGGTGGGCTCTATGGCTTCTGAGGCGGAAAGAACCAGCTGGGG
CTCTAGGGGGTATCCCC
[124 nt withheld, positions 1068-1191]
C
[91 nt withheld, positions 1193-1283]
A
[49 nt withheld, positions 1285-1333]
CCTTTGACGTTGGAGTCCACGTTCTTT
[37 nt withheld, positions 1361-1397]
ACCCTATCTCGGTCTATTCTTTTGATTTATAAGGGATTTTGCCGATTTCGGCCTATTGGTTAAAAAATGA
GCTGATTTAACAAAAATTTAACGCGAATTAATTCTGTGGAATGTGTGTCAGTTAGGGTGTGGAAAGTCCC
CAGGCTCCCCAGCAGGCAGAAGTATGCAAAGCATGCATCTCAATTAGTCAGCAACCAGGTGTGGAAAGTC
CCCAGGCTCCCCAGCAGGCAGAAGTATGCAAAGCATGCATCTCAATTAGTCAGCAACCATAGTCCCGCCC
CTAACTCCGCCCATCCCGCCCCTAACTCCGCCCAGTTCCGCCCATTCTCCGCCCCATGGCTGACTAATTT
TTTTTATTTATGCAGAGGCCGAGGCCGCCTCTGCCTCTGAGCTATTCCAGAAGTAGTGAGGAGGCTTTTT
TGGAGGCCTAGGCTTTTGCAAAAAGCTCCCGGGAGCTTGTATATCCATTTTCGGATCTGATCAGCACGTG
TTGACAATTAATCATCGGCATAGTATATCGGCATAGTATAATACGACAAGGTGAGGAACTAAACCATGGC
CAAGTTGACCAGTGCCGTTCCGGTGCTCACCGCGCGCGACGTCGCCGGAGCGGTCGAGTTCTGGACCGAC
CGGCTCGGGTTCTCCCGGGACTTCGTGGAGGACGACTTCGCCGGTGTGGTCCGGGACGACGTGACCCTGT
TCATCAGCGCGGTCCAGGACCAGGTGGTGCCGGACAACACCCTGGCCTGGGTGTGGGTGCGCGGCCTGGA
CGAGCTGTACGCCGAGTGGTCGGAGGTCGTGTCCACGAACTTCCGGGACGCCTCCGGGCCGGCCATGACC
GAGATCGGCGAGCAGCCGTGGGGGCGGGAGTTCGCCCTGCGCGACCCGGCCGGCAACTGCGTGCACTTCG
TGGCCGAGGAGCAGGACTGACACGTGCTACGAGATTTCGATTCCACCGCCGCCTTCTATGAAAGGTTGGG
CTTCGGAATCGTTTTCCGGGACGCCGGCTGGATGATCCTCCAGCGCGGGGATCTCATGCTGGAGTTCTTC
GCCCACCCCAACTTGTTTATTGCAGCTTATAATGGTTACAAATAAAGCAATAGCATCACAAATTTCACAA
ATAAAGCATTTTTTTCACTGCATTCTAGTTGTGGTTTGTCCAAACTCATCAATGTATCTTATCATGTCTG
TATACCGTCGACCTCTAGCTAGAGCTTGGCGTAATCATGGTCATAGCTGTTTCCTGTGTGAAATTGTTAT
CCGCTCACAATTCCACACAACATACGAGCCGGAAGCATAAAGTGTAAAGCCTGGGGTGCCTAATGAGTGA
GCTAACTCACATTAATTGCGTTGCGCTCACTGCCCGCTTTCCAGTCGGGAAACCTGTCGTGCCAGCTGCA
TTAATGAATCGGCCAACGCGCGGGGAGAGGCGGTTTGCGTATTGGGCGCTCTTCCGCTTCCTCGCTCACT
GACTCGCTGCGCTCGGTCGTTCGGCTGCGGCGAGCGGTATCAGCTCACTCAAAGGCGGTAATACGGTTAT
CCACAGAATCAGGGGATAACGCAGGAAAGAACATGTGAGCAAAAGGCCAGCAAAAGGCCAGGAACCGTAA
AAAGGCCGCGTTGCTGGCGTTTTTCCATAGGCTCCGCCCCCCTGACGAGCATCACAAAAATCGACGCTCA
AGTCAGAGGTGGCGAAACCCGACAGGACTATAAAGATACCAGGCGTTTCCCCCTGGAAGCTCCCTCGTGC
GCTCTCCTGTTCCGACCCTGCCGCTTACCGGATACCTGTCCGCCTTTCTCCCTTCGGGAAGCGTGGCGCT
TTCTCATAGCTCACGCTGTAGGTATCTCAGTTCGGTGTAGGTCGTTCGCTCCAAGCTGGGCTGTGTGCAC
GAACCCCCCGTTCAGCCCGACCGCTGCGCCTTATCCGGTAACTATCGTCTTGAGTCCAACCCGGTAAGAC
ACGACTTATCGCCACTGGCAGCAGCCACTGGTAACAGGATTAGCAGAGCGAGGTATGTAGGCGGTGCTAC
AGAGTTCTTGAAGTGGTGGCCTAACTACGGCTACACTAGAAGAACAGTATTTGGTATCTGCGCTCTGCTG
AAGCCAGTTACCTTCGGAAAAAGAGTTGGTAGCTCTTGATCCGGCAAACAAACCACCGCTGGTAGCGGTG
GTTTTTTTGTTTGCAAGCAGCAGATTACGCGCAGAAAAAAAGGATCTCAAGAAGATCCTTTGATCTTTTC
TACGGGGTCTGACGCTCAGTGGAACGAAAACTCACGTTAAGGGATTTTGGTCATGAGATTATCAAAAAGG
ATCTTCACCTAGATCCTTTTAAATTAAAAATGAAGTTTTAAATCAATCTAAAGTATATATGAGTAAACTT
GGTCTGACAGTTACCAATGCTTAATCAGTGAGGCACCTATCTCAGCGATCTGTCTATTTCGTTCATCCAT
AGTTGCCTGACTCCCCGTCGTGTAGATAACTACGATACGGGAGGGCTTACCATCTGGCCCCAGTGCTGCA
ATGATACCGCGAGACCCACGCTCACCGGCTCCAGATTTATCAGCAATAAACCAGCCAGCCGGAAGGGCCG
AGCGCAGAAGTGGTCCTGCAACTTTATCCGCCTCCATCCAGTCTATTAATTGTTGCCGGGAAGCTAGAGT
AAGTAGTTCGCCAGTTAATAGTTTGCGCAACGTTGTTGCCATTGCTACAGGCATCGTGGTGTCACGCTCG
TCGTTTGGTATGGCTTCATTCAGCTCCGGTTCCCAACGATCAAGGCGAGTTACATGATCCCCCATGTTGT
GCAAAAAAGCGGTTAGCTCCTTCGGTCCTCCGATCGTTGTCAGAAGTAAGTTGGCCGCAGTGTTATCACT
CATGGTTATGGCAGCACTGCATAATTCTCTTACTGTCATGCCATCCGTAAGATGCTTTTCTGTGACTGGT
GAGTACTCAACCAAGTCATTCTGAGAATAGTGTATGCGGCGACCGAGTTGCTCTTGCCCGGCGTCAATAC
GGGATAATACCGCGCCACATAGCAGAACTTTAAAAGTGCTCATCATTGGAAAACGTTCTTCGGGGCGAAA
ACTCTCAAGGATCTTACCGCTGTTGAGATCCAGTTCGATGTAACCCACTCGTGCACCCAACTGATCTTCA
GCATCTTTTACTTTCACCAGCGTTTCTGGGTGAGCAAAAACAGGAAGGCAAAATGCCGCAAAAAAGGGAA
TAAGGGCGACACGGAAATGTTGAATACTCATACTCTTCCTTTTTCAATATTATTGAAGCATTTATCAGGG
TTATTGTCTCATGAGCGGATACATATTTGAATGTATTTAGAAAAATAAACAAATAGGGGTTCCGCGCACA
TTTCCCCGAAAAGTGCCACCTGACGTCGACGGATCGGGAGATCTCCCGATCCCCTATGGTGCACTCTCAG
TACAATCTGCTCTGATGCCGCATAGTTAAGCCAGTATCTGCTCCCTGCTTGTGTGTTGGAGGTCGCTGAG
TAGTGCGCGAGCAAAATTTAAGCTACAACAAGGCAAGGCTTGACCGACAATTGCATGAAGAATCTGCTTA
GGGTTAGGCGTTTTGCGCTGCTTCGCGATGTACGGGCCAGATATACGCGTTGACATTGATTATTGACTAG
TTATTAATAGTAATCAATTACGGGGTCATTAGTTCATAGCCCATATATGGAGTTCCGCGTTACATAACTT
ACGGTAAATGGCCCGCCTGGCTGACCGCCCAACGACCCCCGCCCATTGACGTCAATAATGACGTATGTTC
CCATAGTAACGCCAATAGGGACTTTCCATTGACGTCAATGGGTGGAGTATTTACGGTAAACTGCCCACTT
GGCAGTACATCAAGTGTATCATATGCCAAGTACGCCCCCTATTGACGTCAATGACGGTAAATGGCCCGCC
TGGCATTATGCCCAGTACATGACCTTATGGGACTTTCCTACTTGGCAGTACATCTACGTATTAGTCATCG
CTATTACCATGGTGATGCGGTTTTGGCAGTACATCAATGGGCGTGGATAGCGGTTTGACTCACGGGGATT
TCCAAGTCTCCACCCCATTGACGTCAATGGGAGTTTGTTTTGGCACCAAAATCAACGGGACTTTCCAAAA
TGTCGTAACAACTCCGCCCCATTGACGCAAATGGGCGGTAGGCGTGTACGGTGGGAGGTCTATATAAGCA
GCGCGTTTTGCCTGTACTGGGTCTCTCTGGTTAGACCAGATCTGAGCCTGGGAGCTCTCTGGCTAACTAG
GGAACCCACTGCTTAAGCCTCAATAAAGCTTGCCTTGAGTGCTTCAAGTAGTGTGTGCCCGTCTGTTGTG
TGACTCTGGTAACTAGAGATCCCTCAGACCCTTTTAGTCAGTGTGGAAAATCTCTAGCAGTGGCGCCCGA
ACAGGGACTTGAAAGCGAAAGGGAAACCAGAGGAGCTCTCTCGACGCAGGACTCGGCTTGCTGAAGCGCG
CACGGCAAGAGGCGAGGGGCGGCGACTGGTGAGTACGCCAAAAATTTTGACTAGCGGAGGCTAGAAGGAG
AGAGATGGGTGCGAGAGCGTCAGTATTAAGCGGGGGAGAATTAGATCGCGATGGGAAAAAATTCGGTTAA
GGCCAGGGGGAAAGAAAAAATATAAATTAAAACATATAGTATGGGCAAGCAGGGAGCTAGAACGATTCGC
AGTTAATCCTGGCCTGTTAGAAACATCAGAAGGCTGTAGACAAATACTGGGACAGCTACAACCATCCCTT
CAGACAGGATCAGAAGAACTTAGATCATTATATAATACAGTAGCAACCCTCTATTGTGTGCATCAAAGGA
TAGAGATAAAAGACACCAAGGAAGCTTTAGACAAGATAGAGGAAGAGCAAAACAAAAGTAAGACCACCGC
ACAGCAAGCGGCCGCTGATCTTCAGACCTGGAGGAGGAGATATGAGGGACAATTGGAGAAGTGAATTATA
TAAATATAAAGTAGTAAAAATTGAACCATTAGGAGTAGCACCCACCAAGGCAAAGAGAAGAGTGGTGCAG
AGAGAAAAAAGAGCAGTGGGAATAGGAGCTTTGTTCCTTGGGTTCTTGGGAGCAGCAGGAAGCACTATGG
GCGCAGCGTCAATGACGCTGACGGTACAGGCCAGACAATTATTGTCTGGTATAGTGCAGCAGCAGAACAA
TTTGCTGAGGGCTATTGAGGCGCAACAGCATCTGTTGCAACTCACAGTCTGGGGCATCAAGCAGCTCCAG
GCAAGAATCCTGGCTGTGGAAAGATACCTAAAGGATCAACAGCTCCTGGGGATTTGGGGTTGCTCTGGAA
AACTCATTTGCACCACTGCTGTGCCTTGGAATGCTAGTTGGAGTAATAAATCTCTGGAACAGATTTGGAA
TCACACGACCTGGATGGAGTGGGACAGAGAAATTAACAATTACACAAGCTTAATACACTCCTTAATTGAA
GAATCGCAAAACCAGCAAGAAAAGAATGAACAAGAATTATTGGAATTAGATAAATGGGCAAGTTTGTGGA
ATTGGTTTAACATAACAAATTGGCTGTGGTATATAAAATTATTCATAATGATAGTAGGAGGCTTGGTAGG
TTTAAGAATAGTTTTTGCTGTACTTTCTATAGTGAATAGAGTTAGGCAGGGATATTCACCATTATCGTTT
CAGACCCACCTCCCAACCCCGAGGGGACCCGACAGGCCCGAAGGAATAGAAGAAGAAGGTGGAGAGAGAG
ACAGAGACAGATCCATTCGATTAGTGAACGGATCGGCACTGCGTGCGCCAATTCTGCAGACAAATGGCAG
TATTCATCCACAATTTTAAAAGAAAAGGGGGGATTGGGGGGTACAGTGCAGGGGAAAGAATAGTAGACAT
AATAGCAACAGACATACAAACTAAAGAATTACAAAAACAAATTACAAAAATTCAAAATTTTCGGGTTTAT
TACAGGGACAGCAGAGATCCAGTTTGGTTAATTAAGGTACCGATATCACTAGTGTTCCATTAACTGCGCT
AAAAATAATTTTTAAATCTTTTTTAGCTTCTTGCTCTTTTTTGTACGTCTCTGTTTTAGAGCTAGAAATA
GCAAGTTAAAATAAGGCTAGTCCGTTATCAACTTGAAAAAGTGGCACCGAGTCGGTGCTTTTTTGAATTC
GCTAGCTAGGTCTTGAAAGGAGTGGGAATTGGCTCCGGTGCCCGTCAGTGGGCAGAGCGCACATCGCCCA
CAGTCCCCGAGAAGTTGGGGGGAGGGGTCGGCAATTGATCCGGTGCCTAGAGAAGGTGGCGCGGGGTAAA
CTGGGAAAGTGATGTCGTGTACTGGCTCCGCCTTTTTCCCGAGGGTGGGGGAGAACCGTATATAAGTGCA
GTAGTCGCCGTGAACGTTCTTTTTCGCAACGGGTTTGCCGCCAGAACACAGGACCGGTTCTAGAGCGCCA
CCATGATCTTTAAACCAGAGGAGTTACGCCAGGCCCTCATGCCAACCCTAGAAGCACTGTATCGACAGGA
CCCAGAGTCATTACCTTTCCGGCAGCCTGTAGATCCCCAGCTCCTCGGAATTCCAGACTATTTTGACATC
GTAAAGAATCCCATGGACCTCTCCACCATCAAGCGGAAGCTGGACACAGGGCAATACCAAGAGCCCTGGC
AGTACGTGGACGACGTCTGGCTCATGTTCAACAATGCCTGGCTCTATAATCGCAAGACATCCCGAGTCTA
TAAGTTTTGCAGTAAGCTTGCAGAGGTCTTTGAGCAGGAAATTGACCCTGTCATGCAGTCCCTTGGATAT
TGCTGTGGACGCAAGTATGAGTTTTCCCCACAGACTTTGTGCTGCTATGGGAAGCAGCTGTGTACCATTC
CTCGCGATGCTGCCTACTACAGCTATCAGAATAGGTATCATTTCTGTGAGAAGTGTTTCACAGAGATCCA
GGGCGAGAATGTGACCCTGGGTGACGACCCTTCACAGCCCCAGACGACAATTTCAAAGGATCAGTTTGAA
AAGAAGAAAAATGATACCTTAGACCCCGAACCTTTCGTTGATTGCAAGGAGTGTGGCCGGAAGATGCATC
AGATTTGCGTTCTGCACTATGACATCATTTGGCCTTCAGGTTTTGTGTGCGACAACTGCTTGAAGAAAAC
TGGCAGACCTCGAAAAGAAAACAAATTCAGTGCTAAGAGGCTGCAGACCACAAGACTGGGAAACCACTTG
GAAGACCGAGTGAACAAATTTTTGCGGCGCCAGAATCACCCTGAAGCCGGGGAGGTTTTTGTCCGAGTGG
TGGCCAGCTCAGACAAGACGGTGGAGGTCAAGCCCGGGATGAAGTCACGGTTTGTGGATTCTGGGGAAAT
GTCTGAATCTTTCCCATATCGAACCAAAGCTCTGTTTGCTTTTGAGGAAATTGACGGCGTGGATGTCTGC
TTTTTTGGAATGCACGTCCAAGAATACGGCTCTGATTGCCCCCCTCCAAACACGAGGCGTGTGTACATTT
CTTATCTGGATAGTATTCATTTCTTCCGGCCACGTTGCCTCCGCACAGCCGTTTACCATGAGATCCTTAT
TGGATATTTAGAGTATGTGAAGAAATTAGGGTATGTGACAGGGCACATCTGGGCCTGTCCTCCAAGTGAA
GGAGATGATTACATCTTCCATTGCCACCCACCTGATCAAAAAATACCCAAGCCAAAACGACTGCAGGAGT
GGTACAAAAAGATGCTGGACAAGGCGTTTGCAGAGCGGATCATCCATGACTACAAGGATATTTTCAAACA
AGCAACTGAAGACAGGCTCACCAGTGCCAAGGAACTGCCCTATTTTGAAGGTGATTTCTGGCCCAATGTG
TTAGAAGAGAGCATTAAGGAACTAGAACAAGAAGAAGAGGAGAGGAAAAAGGAAGAGAGCACTGCAGCCA
GTGAAACCACTGAGGGCAGTCAGGGCGACAGCAAGAATGCCAAGAAGAAGAACAACAAGAAAACCAACAA
GAACAAAAGCAGCATCAGCCGCGCCAACAAGAAGAAGCCCAGCATGCCCAACGTGTCCAATGACCTGTCC
CAGAAGCTGTATGCCACCATGGAGAAGCACAAGGAGGTCTTCTTCGTGATCCACCTGCACGCTGGGCCTG
TCATCAACACCCTGCCCCCCATCGTCGACCCCGACCCCCTGCTCAGCTGTGACCTCATGGATGGGCGCGA
CGCCTTCCTCACCCTCGCCAGAGACAAGCACTGGGAGTTCTCCTCCTTGCGCCGCTCCAAGTGGTCCACG
CTCTGCATGCTGGTGGAGCTGCACACCCAGGGCCAGGACGGATCCCCCAAGAAGAAGAGGAAGGTGGGAT
CCAGCGCTGCCACCATGGACAAGAAGTACAGCATCGGCCTGGCCATCGGCACCAACTCTGTGGGCTGGGC
CGTGATCACCGACGAGTACAAGGTGCCCAGCAAGAAATTCAAGGTGCTGGGCAACACCGACCGGCACAGC
ATCAAGAAGAACCTGATCGGAGCCCTGCTGTTCGACAGCGGCGAAACAGCCGAGGCCACCCGGCTGAAGA
GAACCGCCAGAAGAAGATACACCAGACGGAAGAACCGGATCTGCTATCTGCAAGAGATCTTCAGCAACGA
GATGGCCAAGGTGGACGACAGCTTCTTCCACAGACTGGAAGAGTCCTTCCTGGTGGAAGAGGATAAGAAG
CACGAGCGGCACCCCATCTTCGGCAACATCGTGGACGAGGTGGCCTACCACGAGAAGTACCCCACCATCT
ACCACCTGAGAAAGAAACTGGTGGACAGCACCGACAAGGCCGACCTGCGGCTGATCTATCTGGCCCTGGC
CCACATGATCAAGTTCCGGGGCCACTTCCTGATCGAGGGCGACCTGAACCCCGACAACAGCGACGTGGAC
AAGCTGTTCATCCAGCTGGTGCAGACCTACAACCAGCTGTTCGAGGAAAACCCCATCAACGCCAGCGGCG
TGGACGCCAAGGCCATCCTGTCTGCCAGACTGAGCAAGAGCAGACGGCTGGAAAATCTGATCGCCCAGCT
GCCCGGCGAGAAGAAGAATGGCCTGTTCGGAAACCTGATTGCCCTGAGCCTGGGCCTGACCCCCAACTTC
AAGAGCAACTTCGACCTGGCCGAGGATGCCAAACTGCAGCTGAGCAAGGACACCTACGACGACGACCTGG
ACAACCTGCTGGCCCAGATCGGCGACCAGTACGCCGACCTGTTTCTGGCCGCCAAGAACCTGTCCGACGC
CATCCTGCTGAGCGACATCCTGAGAGTGAACACCGAGATCACCAAGGCCCCCCTGAGCGCCTCTATGATC
AAGAGATACGACGAGCACCACCAGGACCTGACCCTGCTGAAAGCTCTCGTGCGGCAGCAGCTGCCTGAGA
AGTACAAAGAGATTTTCTTCGACCAGAGCAAGAACGGCTACGCCGGCTACATTGACGGCGGAGCCAGCCA
GGAAGAGTTCTACAAGTTCATCAAGCCCATCCTGGAAAAGATGGACGGCACCGAGGAACTGCTCGTGAAG
CTGAACAGAGAGGACCTGCTGCGGAAGCAGCGGACCTTCGACAACGGCAGCATCCCCCACCAGATCCACC
TGGGAGAGCTGCACGCCATTCTGCGGCGGCAGGAAGATTTTTACCCATTCCTGAAGGACAACCGGGAAAA
GATCGAGAAGATCCTGACCTTCCGCATCCCCTACTACGTGGGCCCTCTGGCCAGGGGAAACAGCAGATTC
GCCTGGATGACCAGAAAGAGCGAGGAAACCATCACCCCCTGGAACTTCGAGGAAGTGGTGGACAAGGGCG
CTTCCGCCCAGAGCTTCATCGAGCGGATGACCAACTTCGATAAGAACCTGCCCAACGAGAAGGTGCTGCC
CAAGCACAGCCTGCTGTACGAGTACTTCACCGTGTATAACGAGCTGACCAAAGTGAAATACGTGACCGAG
GGAATGAGAAAGCCCGCCTTCCTGAGCGGCGAGCAGAAAAAGGCCATCGTGGACCTGCTGTTCAAGACCA
ACCGGAAAGTGACCGTGAAGCAGCTGAAAGAGGACTACTTCAAGAAAATCGAGTGCTTCGACTCCGTGGA
AATCTCCGGCGTGGAAGATCGGTTCAACGCCTCCCTGGGCACATACCACGATCTGCTGAAAATTATCAAG
GACAAGGACTTCCTGGACAATGAGGAAAACGAGGACATTCTGGAAGATATCGTGCTGACCCTGACACTGT
TTGAGGACAGAGAGATGATCGAGGAACGGCTGAAAACCTATGCCCACCTGTTCGACGACAAAGTGATGAA
GCAGCTGAAGCGGCGGAGATACACCGGCTGGGGCAGGCTGAGCCGGAAGCTGATCAACGGCATCCGGGAC
AAGCAGTCCGGCAAGACAATCCTGGATTTCCTGAAGTCCGACGGCTTCGCCAACAGAAACTTCATGCAGC
TGATCCACGACGACAGCCTGACCTTTAAAGAGGACATCCAGAAAGCCCAGGTGTCCGGCCAGGGCGATAG
CCTGCACGAGCACATTGCCAATCTGGCCGGCAGCCCCGCCATTAAGAAGGGCATCCTGCAGACAGTGAAG
GTGGTGGACGAGCTCGTGAAAGTGATGGGCCGGCACAAGCCCGAGAACATCGTGATCGAAATGGCCAGAG
AGAACCAGACCACCCAGAAGGGACAGAAGAACAGCCGCGAGAGAATGAAGCGGATCGAAGAGGGCATCAA
AGAGCTGGGCAGCCAGATCCTGAAAGAACACCCCGTGGAAAACACCCAGCTGCAGAACGAGAAGCTGTAC
CTGTACTACCTGCAGAATGGGCGGGATATGTACGTGGACCAGGAACTGGACATCAACCGGCTGTCCGACT
ACGATGTGGACGCCATCGTGCCTCAGAGCTTTCTGAAGGACGACTCCATCGACAACAAGGTGCTGACCAG
AAGCGACAAGAACCGGGGCAAGAGCGACAACGTGCCCTCCGAAGAGGTCGTGAAGAAGATGAAGAACTAC
TGGCGGCAGCTGCTGAACGCCAAGCTGATTACCCAGAGAAAGTTCGACAATCTGACCAAGGCCGAGAGAG
GCGGCCTGAGCGAACTGGATAAGGCCGGCTTCATCAAGAGACAGCTGGTGGAAACCCGGCAGATCACAAA
GCACGTGGCACAGATCCTGGACTCCCGGATGAACACTAAGTACGACGAGAATGACAAGCTGATCCGGGAA
GTGAAAGTGATCACCCTGAAGTCCAAGCTGGTGTCCGATTTCCGGAAGGATTTCCAGTTTTACAAAGTGC
GCGAGATCAACAACTACCACCACGCCCACGACGCCTACCTGAACGCCGTCGTGGGAACCGCCCTGATCAA
AAAGTACCCTAAGCTGGAAAGCGAGTTCGTGTACGGCGACTACAAGGTGTACGACGTGCGGAAGATGATC
GCCAAGAGCGAGCAGGAAATCGGCAAGGCTACCGCCAAGTACTTCTTCTACAGCAACATCATGAACTTTT
TCAAGACCGAGATTACCCTGGCCAACGGCGAGATCCGGAAGCGGCCTCTGATCGAGACAAACGGCGAAAC
CGGGGAGATCGTGTGGGATAAGGGCCGGGATTTTGCCACCGTGCGGAAAGTGCTGAGCATGCCCCAAGTG
AATATCGTGAAAAAGACCGAGGTGCAGACAGGCGGCTTCAGCAAAGAGTCTATCCTGCCCAAGAGGAACA
GCGATAAGCTGATCGCCAGAAAGAAGGACTGGGACCCTAAGAAGTACGGCGGCTTCGACAGCCCCACCGT
GGCCTATTCTGTGCTGGTGGTGGCCAAAGTGGAAAAGGGCAAGTCCAAGAAACTGAAGAGTGTGAAAGAG
CTGCTGGGGATCACCATCATGGAAAGAAGCAGCTTCGAGAAGAATCCCATCGACTTTCTGGAAGCCAAGG
GCTACAAAGAAGTGAAAAAGGACCTGATCATCAAGCTGCCTAAGTACTCCCTGTTCGAGCTGGAAAACGG
CCGGAAGAGAATGCTGGCCTCTGCCGGCGAACTGCAGAAGGGAAACGAACTGGCCCTGCCCTCCAAATAT
GTGAACTTCCTGTACCTGGCCAGCCACTATGAGAAGCTGAAGGGCTCCCCCGAGGATAATGAGCAGAAAC
AGCTGTTTGTGGAACAGCACAAGCACTACCTGGACGAGATCATCGAGCAGATCAGCGAGTTCTCCAAGAG
AGTGATCCTGGCCGACGCTAATCTGGACAAAGTGCTGTCCGCCTACAACAAGCACCGGGATAAGCCCATC
AGAGAGCAGGCCGAGAATATCATCCACCTGTTTACCCTGACCAATCTGGGAGCCCCTGCCGCCTTCAAGT
ACTTTGACACCACCATCGACCGGAAGAGGTACACCAGCACCAAAGAGGTGCTGGACGCCACCCTGATCCA
CCAGAGCATCACCGGCCTGTACGAGACACGGATCGACCTGTCTCAGCTGGGAGGCGACAAGCGACCTGCC
GCCACAAAGAAGGCTGGACAGGCTAAGAAGAAGAAAGGATCCATTTTCAAACCAGAAGAACTACGACAGG
CACTGATGCCAACTTTGGAGGCACTTTACCGTCAGGATCCAGAATCCCTTCCCTTTCGTCAACCTGTGGA
CCCTCAGCTTTTAGGAATCCCTGATTACTTTGATATTGTGAAGAGCCCCATGGATCTTTCTACCATTAAG
AGGAAGTTAGACACTGGACAGTATCAGGAGCCCTGGCAGTATGTCGATGATATTTGGCTTATGTTCAATA
ATGCCTGGTTATATAACCGGAAAACATCACGGGTATACAAATACTGCTCCAAGCTCTCTGAGGTCTTTGA
ACAAGAAATTGACCCAGTGATGCAAAGCCTTGGATACTGTTGTGGCAGAAAGTTGGAGTTCTCTCCACAG
ACACTGTGTTGCTACGGCAAACAGTTGTGCACAATACCTCGTGATGCCACTTATTACAGTTACCAGAACA
GGTATCATTTCTGTGAGAAGTGTTTCAATGAGATCCAAGGGGAGAGCGTTTCTTTGGGGGATGACCCTTC
CCAGCCTCAAACTACAATAAATAAAGAACAATTTTCCAAGAGAAAAAATGACACACTGGATCCTGAACTG
TTTGTTGAATGTACAGAGTGCGGAAGAAAGATGCATCAGATCTGTGTCCTTCACCATGAGATCATCTGGC
CTGCTGGATTCGTCTGTGATGGCTGTTTAAAGAAAAGTGCACGAACTAGGAAAGAAAATAAGTTTTCTGC
TAAAAGGTTGCCATCTACCAGACTTGGCACCTTTCTAGAGAATCGTGTGAATGACTTTCTGAGGCGACAG
AATCACCCTGAGTCAGGAGAGGTCACTGTTAGAGTAGTTCATGCTTCTGACAAAACCGTGGAAGTAAAAC
CAGGCATGAAAGCAAGGTTTGTGGACAGTGGAGAGATGGCAGAATCCTTTCCATACCGAACCAAAGCCCT
CTTTGCCTTTGAAGAAATTGATGGTGTTGACCTGTGCTTCTTTGGCATGCATGTTCAAGAGTATGGCTCT
GACTGCCCTCCACCCAACCAGAGGAGAGTATACATATCTTACCTCGATAGTGTTCATTTCTTCCGTCCTA
AATGCTTGAGGACTGCAGTCTATCATGAAATCCTAATTGGATATTTAGAATATGTCAAGAAATTAGGTTA
CACAACAGGGCATATTTGGGCATGTCCACCAAGTGAGGGAGATGATTATATCTTCCATTGCCATCCTCCT
GACCAGAAGATACCCAAGCCCAAGCGACTGCAGGAATGGTACAAAAAAATGCTTGACAAGGCTGTATCAG
AGCGTATTGTCCATGACTACAAGGATATTTTTAAACAAGCTACTGAAGATAGATTAACAAGTGCAAAGGA
ATTGCCTTATTTCGAGGGTGATTTCTGGCCCAATGTTCTGGAAGAAAGCATTAAGGAACTGGAACAGGAG
GAAGAAGAGAGAAAACGAGAGGAAAACACCAGCAATGAAAGCACAGATGTGACCAAGGGAGACAGCAAAA
ATGCTAAAAAGAAGAATAATAAGAAAACCAGCAAAAATAAGAGCAGCCTGAGTAGGGGCAACAAGAAGAA
ACCCGGGATGCCCAATGTATCTAACGACCTCTCACAGAAACTATATGCCACCATGGAGAAGCATAAAGAG
GTCTTCTTTGTGATCCGCCTCATTGCTGGCCCTGCTGCCAACTCCCTGCCTCCCATTGTTGATCCTGATC
CTCTCATCCCCTGCGATCTGATGGATGGTCGGGATGCGTTTCTCACGCTGGCAAGGGACAAGCACCTGGA
GTTCTCTTCACTCCGAAGAGCCCAGTGGTCCACCATGTGCATGCTGGTGGAGCTGCACACGCAGAGCCAG
GACGGATCCGATTACAAAGACGATGACGATAAGGGATCCGGCGCAACAAACTTCTCTCTGCTGAAACAAG
CCGGAGATGTCGAAGAGAATCCTGGACCGACCGAGTACAAGCCCACGGTGCGCCTCGCCACCCGCGACGA
CGTCCCCAGGGCCGTACGCACCCTCGCCGCCGCGTTCGCCGACTACCCCGCCACGCGCCACACCGTCGAT
CCGGACCGCCACATCGAGCGGGTCACCGAGCTGCAAGAACTCTTCCTCACGCGCGTCGGGCTCGACATCG
GCAAGGTGTGGGTCGCGGACGACGGCGCCGCGGTGGCGGTCTGGACCACGCCGGAGAGCGTCGAAGCGGG
GGCGGTGTTCGCCGAGATCGGCCCGCGCATGGCCGAGTTGAGCGGTTCCCGGCTGGCCGCGCAGCAACAG
ATGGAAGGCCTCCTGGCGCCGCACCGGCCCAAGGAGCCCGCGTGGTTCCTGGCCACCGTCGGAGTCTCGC
CCGACCACCAGGGCAAGGGTCTGGGCAGCGCCGTCGTGCTCCCCGGAGTGGAGGCGGCCGAGCGCGCCGG
GGTGCCCGCCTTCCTGGAGACCTCCGCGCCCCGCAACCTCCCCTTCTACGAGCGGCTCGGCTTCACCGTC
ACCGCCGACGTCGAGGTGCCCGAAGGACCGCGCACCTGGTGCATGACCCGCAAGCCCGGTGCCTGAACGC
GTTAAGTCGACAATCAACCTCTGGATTACAAAATTTGTGAAAGATTGACTGGTATTCTTAACTATGTTGC
TCCTTTTACGCTATGTGGATACGCTGCTTTAATGCCTTTGTATCATGCTATTGCTTCCCGTATGGCTTT
Features (pLannotate 1.2.2; 35 found; start..end, strand, type, name):
    512..531     +  misc_feature   cPPT/CTS (fragment): central polypurine tract and central termination sequence of HIV-1
    533..766     +  LTR            3' LTR (ΔU3): self-inactivating 3' long terminal repeat (LTR) from HIV-1
    798..1022    +  polyA_signal   bGH poly(A) signal: bovine growth hormone polyadenylation signal
   1026..1047    +  promoter       SV40 promoter (fragment): SV40 enhancer and early promoter
   1068..1496    +  rep_origin     f1 ori (sequence partly withheld): f1 bacteriophage origin of replication; arrow indicates direction of (+) strand synthesis
   1510..1839    +  promoter       SV40 promoter: SV40 enhancer and early promoter
   1887..1934    +  promoter       EM7 promoter: synthetic bacterial promoter&nbsp
   1953..2327    +  CDS            BleoR: antibiotic-binding protein; Sh ble from Streptoalloteichus hindustanus; confers resistance to bleomycin, phleomycin, and Zeocin™
   2337..2462    +  CDS            ble (fragment): BLE_KLEPN - Experimental evidence at protein level: Swiss-Prot protein existence level 1. Binding protein with a strong affinity to the bleomycin family of antibiotics. Binds to CL990; an antimitotic-antibiotic compound. From Klebsiella pneumoniae.
   2457..2578    +  polyA_signal   SV40 poly(A) signal: SV40 polyadenylation signal
   2649..2671    -  protein_bind   lac operator (fragment): The lac repressor binds to the lac operator to inhibit transcription in E. coli. This inhibition can be relieved by adding lactose or isopropyl-β-D-thiogalactopyranoside (IPTG). lac repressor encoded by lacI
   2675..2705    -  promoter       lac promoter: promoter for the E. coli lac operon
   2720..2741    -  protein_bind   CAP binding site: CAP binding activates transcription in the presence of cAMP. E. coli catabolite activator protein
   2754..2846    -  CDS            lacI (fragment): lac repressor; lacI; The lac repressor binds to the lac operator to inhibit transcription in E. coli. This inhibition can be relieved by adding lactose or isopropyl-β-D-thiogalactopyranoside (IPTG).
   3029..3617    -  rep_origin     ori: high-copy-number ColE1/pMB1/pBR322/pUC origin of replication
   3788..4648    -  CDS            AmpR: β-lactamase; bla; confers resistance to ampicillin, carbenicillin, and related antibiotics
   4649..4753    -  promoter       AmpR promoter: bla
   4812..4864    -  misc_feature   bom (fragment): basis of mobility region from pBR322
   5019..5398    +  enhancer       CMV enhancer: human cytomegalovirus immediate early enhancer
   5399..5598    +  promoter       CMV promoter: human cytomegalovirus (CMV) immediate early promoter
   5616..5796    +  LTR            5' LTR (truncated): truncated 5' long terminal repeat (LTR) from HIV-1
   5843..5968    +  misc_feature   HIV-1 Ψ: packaging signal of human immunodeficiency virus type 1
   5952..6315    +  CDS            HIV-1 gag (fragment): gag protein from human immunodeficiency virus 1; gag
   6461..6694    +  misc_feature   RRE: The Rev response element (RRE) of HIV-1 allows for Rev-dependent mRNA export from the nucleus to the cytoplasm.
   7071..7171    +  CDS            Rev (fragment): human immunodeficiency virus 1 (HIV-1) Rev protein; rev; enhances nuclear export of unspliced and incompletely spliced viral mRNAs
   7221..7338    +  misc_feature   cPPT/CTS: central polypurine tract and central termination sequence of HIV-1
   7470..7545    +  misc_RNA       gRNA scaffold: guide RNA scaffold for the Streptococcus pyogenes CRISPR/Cas9 system
   7563..7581    +  CDS            small t antigen (fragment): SV40 (simian virus 40) small t antigen
   7607..7818    +  promoter       EF-1α core promoter: core promoter for human elongation factor EF-1α
   7843..9696    +  CDS            CREBBP (fragment): CBP_HUMAN - Also known as CBP. Experimental evidence at protein level: Swiss-Prot protein existence level 1. Acetylates histones, giving a specific tag for transcriptional activation (PubMed:24616510). Also acetylates non- histone proteins, like DDX21, FBL, IRF2, MAFG, NCOA3, POLR1E/PAF53 and FOXO1 (PubMed:10490106, PubMed:11154691, PubMed:12738767, PubMed:12929931, PubMed:9707565, PubMed:24207024, PubMed:28790157, PubMed:30540930). Binds specifically to phosphorylated CREB and enhances its transcriptional activity toward cAMP-responsive genes. Acts as a coactivator of ALX1. Acts as a circadia
   9745..11346   +  CDS            dCas9(N): N-terminal portion of catalytically inactive Streptococcus pyogenes dCas9 carrying the D10A mutation (Zetsche et al., 2015)
  11347..13845   +  CDS            Cas9(C): C-terminal portion of Streptococcus pyogenes Cas9 (Zetsche et al., 2015)
  13900..15750   +  CDS            p300 core: catalytic histone acetyltransferase core of the human E1A-associated protein p300 (Delvecchio et al., 2013); EP300
  15846..16443   +  CDS            PuroR (fragment): puromycin N-acetyltransferase; pac from Streptomyces; confers resistance to puromycin
  16459..461     +  misc_feature   WPRE (across the origin): woodchuck hepatitis virus posttranscriptional regulatory element
