[The description below was written by a language model from this plasmid's Addgene catalogue record and pLannotate feature annotations shown in this document.]
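Description:
CBP core-dCas9-p300 core is a third-generation-style, self-inactivating HIV-1 lentiviral transfer plasmid built on the LentiCRISPR v2 backbone for expression in mammalian cells. It is propagated in E. coli through a high-copy ColE1/pUC origin with ampicillin resistance. The backbone also carries an f1 origin and an SV40/EM7-driven bleomycin/Zeocin resistance cassette located outside the proviral region. The viral portion comprises a CMV enhancer/promoter fused to a truncated 5' LTR, the Ψ packaging signal with a gag fragment, the RRE for Rev-dependent RNA export, cPPT/CTS, a WPRE to boost transcript expression, and a ΔU3 3' LTR, so that packaged genomes integrate without regenerating an active viral promoter.

The payload is a single large open reading frame of about 7.9 kb driven by the EF-1α core promoter. Catalytically dead S. pyogenes Cas9 (D10A, H840A) is flanked at its N-terminus by the human CBP histone acetyltransferase core (aa 1084-1701) and at its C-terminus by the human p300 acetyltransferase core (aa 1048-1664), with a C-terminal Flag tag recorded in the catalogue entry. A puromycin N-acetyltransferase coding sequence lies downstream of the fusion and allows selection of transduced cells, though the linking element is not annotated. An S. pyogenes gRNA scaffold sits upstream of the EF-1α promoter, but the feature table annotates no U6 or other guide promoter and the record names no spacer, so whether a functional guide cassette is present is not stated.

When targeted by a guide RNA, the dual-acetyltransferase fusion is meant to deposit activating histone acetylation at promoters or enhancers. It was made as part of a systematic comparison of CRISPR-based transcriptional activators.
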