Addgene plasmid #179558: CBP core-dCas9-p300 core
Purpose: encodes S. pyogenes dCas9 with n-terminal fusion of human CBP core (aa 1084-1701) and c-terminal fusion of human p300 core (aa 1048-1664) driven by EF-1alpha promoter
Depositing lab: Isaac Hilton. Depositing organization: Rice University. Publication: Systematic comparison of CRISPR-based transcriptional activators uncovers gene-regulatory features of enhancer-promoter interactions. Wang K, Escobar M, Li J, Mahata B, Goell J, Shah S, Cluck M, Hilton IB. Nucleic Acids Res. 2022 Aug 12;50(14):7842-7855. doi: 10.1093/nar/gkac582. PubMed 35849129.
Backbone
  Vector backbone: LentiCRISPR v2
  Vector type: Mammalian Expression, Lentiviral
  Selectable markers: Puromycin
Growth in bacteria
  Bacterial resistance: Ampicillin, 100 μg/mL
  Growth temperature: 37°C
  Growth strain: NEB Stable
  Copy number: High Copy
Gene/Insert
  Gene/Insert name: S. pyogenes dCas9 with n-terminal fusion of human CBP core (aa 1084-1701) & c-terminal fusion of human p300 core (aa 1048-1664)
  Species: H. sapiens (human)
  Insert size (bp): 7911
  Mutation: D10A; H840A in S.pyogenes Cas9
  Entrez Gene: CREBBP (a.k.a. CBP, KAT3A, MKHK1, RSTS, RSTS1); EP300 (a.k.a. KAT3B, MKHK2, RSTS2, p300)
  Promoter: EF-1alpha
  Tag / fusion protein: Flag Tag (C terminal on insert)
  Cloning method: Gibson Cloning
  Sequencing primers: 5′ ATCCGGTGCCTAGAGAAGGT
Terms and licenses: Academic/Nonprofit Terms; Industry Terms: Not Available to Industry
How to cite: CBP core-dCas9-p300 core was a gift from Isaac Hilton (Addgene plasmid # 179558 ; http://n2t.net/addgene:179558 ; RRID:Addgene_179558)
